>Addgene plasmid #117380 | pAAV-CAG-eYFP-3x-miR204-5p-TS | depositor full sequence | sequence record 221533 | pAAV-CAG-eYFP-3x-miR204-5p-TS sequence 5994 bps
CCTGCAGGCAGCTGCGCGCTCGCTCGCTCACTGAGGCCGCCCGGGCAAAGCCCGGGCGTCGGGCGACCTT
TGGTCGCCCGGCCTCAGTGAGCGAGCGAGCGCGCAGAGAGGGAGTGGCCAACTCCATCACTAGGGGTTCC
TGCGGCCGCACGCGTAACACTAGTTATTAATAGTAATCAATTACGGGGTCATTAGTTCATAGCCCATATA
TGGAGTTCCGCGTTACATAACTTACGGTAAATGGCCCGCCTGGCTGACCGCCCAACGACCCCCGCCCATT
GACGTCAATAATGACGTATGTTCCCATAGTAACGCCAATAGGGACTTTCCATTGACGTCAATGGGTGGAG
TATTTACGGTAAACTGCCCACTTGGCAGTACATCAAGTGTATCATATGCCAAGTACGCCCCCTATTGACG
TCAATGACGGTAAATGGCCCGCCTGGCATTATGCCCAGTACATGACCTTATGGGACTTTCCTACTTGGCA
GTACATCTACGTATTAGTCATCGCTATTACCATGGTCGAGGTGAGCCCCACGTTCTGCTTCACTCTCCCC
ATCTCCCCCCCCTCCCCACCCCCAATTTTGTATTTATTTATTTTTTAATTATTTTGTGCAGCGATGGGGG
CGGGGGGGGGGGGGGGGCGCGCGCCAGGCGGGGCGGGGCGGGGCGAGGGGCGGGGCGGGGCGAGGCGGAG
AGGTGCGGCGGCAGCCAATCAGAGCGGCGCGCTCCGAAAGTTTCCTTTTATGGCGAGGCGGCGGCGGCGG
CGGCCCTATAAAAAGCGAAGCGCGCGGCGGGCGGGAGTCGCTGCGCGCTGCCTTCGCCCCGTGCCCCGCT
CCGCCGCCGCCTCGCGCCGCCCGCCCCGGCTCTGACTGACCGCGTTACTCCCACAGGTGAGCGGGCGGGA
CGGCCCTTCTCCTCCGGGCTGTAATTAGCGCTTGGTTTAATGACGGCTTGTTTCTTTTCTGTGGCTGCGT
GAAAGCCTTGAGGGGCTCCGGGAGCGCCGGCAGGAAGGAAATGGGCGGGGAGGGCCTTCGTGCGTCGCCG
CGCCGCCGTCCCCTTCTCCCTCTCCAGCCTCGGGGCTGTCCGCGGGGGGACGGCTGCCTTCGGGGGGGAC
GGGGCAGGGCGGGGTTCGGCTTCTGGCGTGTGACCGGCGGCTCTAGAGCCTCTGCTAACCATGTTCATGC
CTTCTTCTTTTTCCTACAGCTCCTGGGCAACGTGCTGGTTATTGTGCTGTCTCATCATTTTGGCAAAGAA
TTGCGGCCCAACGGTACCGCCACCCGCCACCATGGTGAGCAAGGGCGAGGAGCTGTTCACCGGGGTGGTG
CCCATCCTGGTCGAGCTGGACGGCGACGTAAACGGCCACAAGTTCAGCGTGTCCGGCGAGGGCGAGGGCG
ATGCCACCTACGGCAAGCTGACCCTGAAGTTCATCTGCACCACCGGCAAGCTGCCCGTGCCCTGGCCCAC
CCTCGTGACCACCTTCGGCTACGGCCTGCAGTGCTTCGCCCGCTACCCCGACCACATGAAGCAGCACGAC
TTCTTCAAGTCCGCCATGCCCGAAGGCTACGTCCAGGAGCGCACCATCTTCTTCAAGGACGACGGCAACT
ACAAGACCCGCGCCGAGGTGAAGTTCGAGGGCGACACCCTGGTGAACCGCATCGAGCTGAAGGGCATCGA
CTTCAAGGAGGACGGCAACATCCTGGGGCACAAGCTGGAGTACAACTACAACAGCCACAACGTCTATATC
ATGGCCGACAAGCAGAAGAACGGCATCAAGGTGAACTTCAAGATCCGCCACAACATCGAGGACGGCAGCG
TGCAGCTCGCCGACCACTACCAGCAGAACACCCCCATCGGCGACGGCCCCGTGCTGCTGCCCGACAACCA
CTACCTGAGCTACCAGTCCGCCCTGAGCAAAGACCCCAACGAGAAGCGCGATCACATGGTCCTGCTGGAG
TTCGTGACCGCCGCCGGGATCACTCTCGGCATGGACGAGCTGTACAAGTGAGAATTCACCGGTAGGCATA
GGATGACAAAGGGAATATCACAGGCATAGGATGACAAAGGGAACTCAGAAGGCATAGGATGACAAAGGGA
ACGCCGGCGAAGCTTTCGATAATCAACCTCTGGATTACAAAATTTGTGAAAGATTGACTGGTATTCTTAA
CTATGTTGCTCCTTTTACGCTATGTGGATACGCTGCTTTAATGCCTTTGTATCATGCTATTGCTTCCCGT
ATGGCTTTCATTTTCTCCTCCTTGTATAAATCCTGGTTGCTGTCTCTTTATGAGGAGTTGTGGCCCGTTG
TCAGGCAACGTGGCGTGGTGTGCACTGTGTTTGCTGACGCAACCCCCACTGGTTGGGGCATTGCCACCAC
CTGTCAGCTCCTTTCCGGGACTTTCGCTTTCCCCCTCCCTATTGCCACGGCGGAACTCATCGCCGCCTGC
CTTGCCCGCTGCTGGACAGGGGCTCGGCTGTTGGGCACTGACAATTCCGTGGTGTTGTCGGGGAAATCAT
CGTCCTTTCCTTGGCTGCTCGCCTATGTTGCCACCTGGATTCTGCGCGGGACGTCCTTCTGCTACGTCCC
TTCGGCCCTCAATCCAGCGGACCTTCCTTCCCGCGGCCTGCTGCCGGCTCTGCGGCCTCTTCCGCGTCTT
CGCCTTCGCCCTCAGACGAGTCGGATCTCCCTTTGGGCCGCCTCCCCGCATCGATACCGAGCGCTGCTCG
AGAGATCTACGGGTGGCATCCCTGTGACCCCTCCCCAGTGCCTCTCCTGGCCCTGGAAGTTGCCACTCCA
GTGCCCACCAGCCTTGTCCTAATAAAATTAAGTTGCATCATTTTGTCTGACTAGGTGTCCTTCTATAATA
TTATGGGGTGGAGGGGGGTGGTATGGAGCAAGGGGCAAGTTGGGAAGACAACCTGTAGGGCCTGCGGGGT
CTATTGGGAACCAAGCTGGAGTGCAGTGGCACAATCTTGGCTCACTGCAATCTCCGCCTCCTGGGTTCAA
GCGATTCTCCTGCCTCAGCCTCCCGAGTTGTTGGGATTCCAGGCATGCATGACCAGGCTCAGCTAATTTT
TGTTTTTTTGGTAGAGACGGGGTTTCACCATATTGGCCAGGCTGGTCTCCAACTCCTAATCTCAGGTGAT
CTACCCACCTTGGCCTCCCAAATTGCTGGGATTACAGGCGTGAACCACTGCTCCCTTCCCTGTCCTTCTG
ATTTTGTAGGTAACCACGTGCGGACCGAGCGGCCGCAGGAACCCCTAGTGATGGAGTTGGCCACTCCCTC
TCTGCGCGCTCGCTCGCTCACTGAGGCCGGGCGACCAAAGGTCGCCCGACGCCCGGGCTTTGCCCGGGCG
GCCTCAGTGAGCGAGCGAGCGCGCAGCTGCCTGCAGGGGCGCCTGATGCGGTATTTTCTCCTTACGCATC
TGTGCGGTATTTCACACCGCATA
[142 nt withheld, positions 3454-3595]
C
[141 nt withheld, positions 3597-3737]
CCTTTGACGTTGGAGTCCACGTTCTTT
[37 nt withheld, positions 3765-3801]
ACCCTATCTCGGGCTATTCTTTTGATTTATAAGGGATTTTGCCGATTTCGGCCTATTGGTTAAAAAATGA
GCTGATTTAACAAAAATTTAACGCGAATTTTAACAAAATATTAACGTTTACAATTTTATGGTGCACTCTC
AGTACAATCTGCTCTGATGCCGCATAGTTAAGCCAGCCCCGACACCCGCCAACACCCGCTGACGCGCCCT
GACGGGCTTGTCTGCTCCCGGCATCCGCTTACAGACAAGCTGTGACCGTCTCCGGGAGCTGCATGTGTCA
GAGGTTTTCACCGTCATCACCGAAACGCGCGAGACGAAAGGGCCTCGTGATACGCCTATTTTTATAGGTT
AATGTCATGATAATAATGGTTTCTTAGACGTCAGGTGGCACTTTTCGGGGAAATGTGCGCGGAACCCCTA
TTTGTTTATTTTTCTAAATACATTCAAATATGTATCCGCTCATGAGACAATAACCCTGATAAATGCTTCA
ATAATATTGAAAAAGGAAGAGTATGAGTATTCAACATTTCCGTGTCGCCCTTATTCCCTTTTTTGCGGCA
TTTTGCCTTCCTGTTTTTGCTCACCCAGAAACGCTGGTGAAAGTAAAAGATGCTGAAGATCAGTTGGGTG
CACGAGTGGGTTACATCGAACTGGATCTCAACAGCGGTAAGATCCTTGAGAGTTTTCGCCCCGAAGAACG
TTTTCCAATGATGAGCACTTTTAAAGTTCTGCTATGTGGCGCGGTATTATCCCGTATTGACGCCGGGCAA
GAGCAACTCGGTCGCCGCATACACTATTCTCAGAATGACTTGGTTGAGTACTCACCAGTCACAGAAAAGC
ATCTTACGGATGGCATGACAGTAAGAGAATTATGCAGTGCTGCCATAACCATGAGTGATAACACTGCGGC
CAACTTACTTCTGACAACGATCGGAGGACCGAAGGAGCTAACCGCTTTTTTGCACAACATGGGGGATCAT
GTAACTCGCCTTGATCGTTGGGAACCGGAGCTGAATGAAGCCATACCAAACGACGAGCGTGACACCACGA
TGCCTGTAGCAATGGCAACAACGTTGCGCAAACTATTAACTGGCGAACTACTTACTCTAGCTTCCCGGCA
ACAATTAATAGACTGGATGGAGGCGGATAAAGTTGCAGGACCACTTCTGCGCTCGGCCCTTCCGGCTGGC
TGGTTTATTGCTGATAAATCTGGAGCCGGTGAGCGTGGGTCTCGCGGTATCATTGCAGCACTGGGGCCAG
ATGGTAAGCCCTCCCGTATCGTAGTTATCTACACGACGGGGAGTCAGGCAACTATGGATGAACGAAATAG
ACAGATCGCTGAGATAGGTGCCTCACTGATTAAGCATTGGTAACTGTCAGACCAAGTTTACTCATATATA
CTTTAGATTGATTTAAAACTTCATTTTTAATTTAAAAGGATCTAGGTGAAGATCCTTTTTGATAATCTCA
TGACCAAAATCCCTTAACGTGAGTTTTCGTTCCACTGAGCGTCAGACCCCGTAGAAAAGATCAAAGGATC
TTCTTGAGATCCTTTTTTTCTGCGCGTAATCTGCTGCTTGCAAACAAAAAAACCACCGCTACCAGCGGTG
GTTTGTTTGCCGGATCAAGAGCTACCAACTCTTTTTCCGAAGGTAACTGGCTTCAGCAGAGCGCAGATAC
CAAATACTGTCCTTCTAGTGTAGCCGTAGTTAGGCCACCACTTCAAGAACTCTGTAGCACCGCCTACATA
CCTCGCTCTGCTAATCCTGTTACCAGTGGCTGCTGCCAGTGGCGATAAGTCGTGTCTTACCGGGTTGGAC
TCAAGACGATAGTTACCGGATAAGGCGCAGCGGTCGGGCTGAACGGGGGGTTCGTGCACACAGCCCAGCT
TGGAGCGAACGACCTACACCGAACTGAGATACCTACAGCGTGAGCTATGAGAAAGCGCCACGCTTCCCGA
AGGGAGAAAGGCGGACAGGTATCCGGTAAGCGGCAGGGTCGGAACAGGAGAGCGCACGAGGGAGCTTCCA
GGGGGAAACGCCTGGTATCTTTATAGTCCTGTCGGGTTTCGCCACCTCTGACTTGAGCGTCGATTTTTGT
GATGCTCGTCAGGGGGGCGGAGCCTATGGAAAAACGCCAGCAACGCGGCCTTTTTACGGTTCCTGGCCTT
TTGCTGGCCTTTTGCTCACATGT
Features (pLannotate 1.2.2; 17 found; start..end, strand, type, name):
      1..141     -  repeat_region  AAV2 ITR: inverted terminal repeat of adeno-associated virus serotype 2 inverted
    221..524     +  enhancer       CMV enhancer: human cytomegalovirus immediate early enhancer
    526..803     +  promoter       chicken β-actin promoter: No description available
    804..939     +  intron         hybrid intron (fragment): hybrid between chicken β-actin (CBA) and minute virus of mice (MMV) introns (Gray et al., 2011)
   1004..1209    +  intron         chimeric intron (fragment): chimera between introns from chicken β-actin and rabbit β-globin
   1207..1269    +  CDS            HBB (fragment): HBB_LEPEU - Experimental evidence at protein level: Swiss-Prot protein existence level 1. Involved in oxygen transport from the lung to the various peripheral tissues. From Lepus europaeus (European hare).
   1292..2008    +  CDS            EYFP: EYFP is a basic (constitutively fluorescent) green/yellow fluorescent protein published in 1996, derived from Aequorea victoria. It is reported to be a very rapidly-maturing weak dimer with high acid sensitivity.
   2121..2709    +  misc_feature   WPRE: woodchuck hepatitis virus posttranscriptional regulatory element
   2741..3217    +  polyA_signal   hGH poly(A) signal: human growth hormone polyadenylation signal
   3257..3397    +  repeat_region  AAV2 ITR: inverted terminal repeat of adeno-associated virus serotype 2 inverted
   3402..3453    -  misc_feature   bom (fragment): basis of mobility region from pBR322
   3472..3852    +  rep_origin     M13 ori (sequence partly withheld): M13 bacteriophage origin of replication; arrow indicates direction of (+) strand synthesis
   3928..3977    -  misc_feature   bom (fragment): basis of mobility region from pBR322
   4079..4114    -  CDS            rop (fragment): Rop protein, which maintains plasmids at low copy number; rop
   4209..4313    +  promoter       AmpR promoter: bla
   4314..5174    +  CDS            AmpR: β-lactamase; bla; confers resistance to ampicillin, carbenicillin, and related antibiotics
   5345..5933    +  rep_origin     ori: high-copy-number ColE1/pMB1/pBR322/pUC origin of replication
