[The description below was written by a language model from this plasmid's Addgene catalogue record and pLannotate feature annotations shown in this document.]
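Description:
pAAV-CAG-eYFP-3x-miR204-5p-TS is an AAV transfer (genome) plasmid of about 6 kb, built on a pAAV backbone for mammalian expression. It is maintained in bacteria through a high-copy ColE1/pUC-type origin and selected with ampicillin via the β-lactamase gene. The backbone also carries an M13/f1-type phage origin and small remnants of pBR322 sequences (bom and rop fragments). A recombination-deficient strain is listed for propagation, which is common practice for plasmids containing the repeat-prone AAV inverted terminal repeats.

The expression cassette lies between two AAV2 ITRs, which allow the intervening DNA to be replicated and packaged into recombinant AAV particles when rep, cap and helper functions are supplied in trans. Expression is driven by the CAG promoter, annotated here as the CMV immediate-early enhancer, the chicken β-actin promoter and chimeric chicken β-actin/rabbit β-globin intron sequence. This promoter drives the yellow fluorescent protein EYFP. According to the catalogue entry, the insert also includes three copies of a target sequence complementary to miR-204-5p. These sites are not annotated in the feature table, though there is an unannotated gap between the EYFP coding sequence and the WPRE where they would be expected to sit in the 3′ untranslated region. A WPRE and the human growth hormone polyadenylation signal complete the transcript, enhancing its stability and processing.

The design uses endogenous microRNA to restrict expression from an otherwise ubiquitous promoter: in cells that express miR-204-5p, the transcript is bound and silenced. The stated purpose is to reduce eYFP expression in astrocytes, and the plasmid comes from work on systemically delivered AAV vectors for targeted gene delivery in rodents.
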