Addgene plasmid #117380: pAAV-CAG-eYFP-3x-miR204-5p-TS
Purpose: An AAV genome containing miRNA target sequence (TS) 204-5p to reduce expression of the fluorescent protein eYFP in astrocytes
Depositing lab: Viviana Gradinaru. Depositing organization: California Institute of Technology. Publication: Systemic AAV vectors for widespread and targeted gene delivery in rodents. Challis RC, Ravindra Kumar S, Chan KY, Challis C, Beadle K, Jang MJ, Kim HM, Rajendran PS, Tompkins JD, Shivkumar K, Deverman BE, Gradinaru V. Nat Protoc. 2019 Feb;14(2):379-414. doi: 10.1038/s41596-018-0097-3. PubMed 30626963.
Backbone
  Vector backbone: pAAV
  Backbone size w/o insert (bp): 5274
  Total vector size (bp): 6000
  Vector type: Mammalian Expression, AAV
Growth in bacteria
  Bacterial resistance: Ampicillin, 100 μg/mL
  Growth temperature: 37°C
  Growth strain: NEB Stable
  Copy number: High Copy
Gene/Insert
  Gene/Insert name: EYFP + 3 copies of miR204 : AGGCATAGGATGACAAAGGGAA
  Species: Synthetic
  Insert size (bp): 720
  Promoter: CAG
  Cloning method: Restriction Enzyme; 5′ cloning site ATGgtgagcaagggcg (unknown if destroyed); 3′ cloning site gagctgtacaagTAA (unknown if destroyed)
  Sequencing primers: 5′ pCAG-F
Terms and licenses: Academic/Nonprofit Terms; Industry Terms: Not Available to Industry
How to cite: pAAV-CAG-eYFP-3x-miR204-5p-TS was a gift from Viviana Gradinaru (Addgene plasmid # 117380 ; http://n2t.net/addgene:117380 ; RRID:Addgene_117380)
