>Addgene plasmid #117380 | pAAV-CAG-eYFP-3x-miR204-5p-TS | addgene partial sequence | sequence record 225354 | Addgene Partial NGS Result
GGCGAGGCGGAGAGGTGCGGCGGCAGCCAATCAGAGCGGCGCGCTCCGAAAGTTTCCTTTTATGGCGAGG
CGGCGGCGGCGGCGGCCCTATAAAAAGCGAAGCGCGCGGCGGGCGGGAGTCGCTGCGCGCTGCCTTCGCC
CCGTGCCCCGCTCCGCCGCCGCCTCGCGCCGCCCGCCCCGGCTCTGACTGACCGCGTTACTCCCACAGGT
GAGCGGGCGGGACGGCCCTTCTCCTCCGGGCTGTAATTAGCGCTTGGTTTAATGACGGCTTGTTTCTTTT
CTGTGGCTGCGTGAAAGCCTTGAGGGGCTCCGGGAGCGCCGGCAGGAAGGAAATGGGCGGGGAGGGCCTT
CGTGCGTCGCCGCGCCGCCGTCCCCTTCTCCCTCTCCAGCCTCGGGGCTGTCCGCGGGGGGACGGCTGCC
TTCGGGGGGGACGGGGCAGGGCGGGGTTCGGCTTCTGGCGTGTGACCGGCGGCTCTAGAGCCTCTGCTAA
CCATGTTCATGCCTTCTTCTTTTTCCTACAGCTCCTGGGCAACGTGCTGGTTATTGTGCTGTCTCATCAT
TTTGGCAAAGAATTGCGGCCCAACGGTACCATGGTGAGCAAGGGCGAGGAGCTGTTCACCGGGGTGGTGC
CCATCCTGGTCGAGCTGGACGGCGACGTAAACGGCCACAAGTTCAGCGTGTCCGGCGAGGGCGAGGGCGA
TGCCACCTACGGCAAGCTGACCCTGAAGTTCATCTGCACCACCGGCAAGCTGCCCGTGCCCTGGCCCACC
CTCGTGACCACCTTCGGCTACGGCCTGCAGTGCTTCGCCCGCTACCCCGACCACATGAAGCAGCACGACT
TCTTCAAGTCCGCCATGCCCGAAGGCTACGTCCAGGAGCGCACCATCTTCTTCAAGGACGACGGCAACTA
CAAGACCCGCGCCGAGGTGAAGTTCGAGGGCGACACCCTGGTGAACCGCATCGAGCTGAAGGGCATCGAC
TTCAAGGAGGACGGCAACATCCTGGGGCACAAGCTGGAGTACAACTACAACAGCCACAACGTCTATATCA
TGGCCGACAAGCAGAAGAACGGCATCAAGGTGAACTTCAAGATCCGCCACAACATCGAGGACGGCAGCGT
GCAGCTCGCCGACCACTACCAGCAGAACACCCCCATCGGCGACGGCCCCGTGCTGCTGCCCGACAACCAC
TACCTGAGCTACCAGTCCGCCCTGAGCAAAGACCCCAACGAGAAGCGCGATCACATGGTCCTGCTGGAGT
TCGTGACCGCCGCCGGGATCACTCTCGGCATGGACGAGCTGTACAAGTAAGAATTCACCGGTAGGCATAG
GATGACAAAGGGAATATCACAGGCATAGGATGACAAAGGGAACTCAGAAGGCATAGGATGACAAAGGGAA
CGCCGGCGAAGCTTATCGATAATCAACCTCTGGATTACAAAATTTGTGAAAGATTGACTGGTATTCTTAA
CTATGTTGCTCCTTTTACGCTATGTGGATACGCTGCTTTAATGCCTTTGTATCATGCTATTGCTTCCCGT
ATGGCTTTCATTTTCTCCTCCTTGTATAAATCCTGGTTGCTGTCTCTTTATGAGGAGTTGTGGCCCGTTG
TCAGGCAACGTGGCGTGGTGTGCACTGTGTTTGCTGACGCAACCCCCACTGGTTGGGGCATTGCCACCAC
CTGTCAGCTCCTTTCCGGGACTTTCGCTTTCCCCCTCCCTATTGCCACGGCGGAACTCATCGCCGCCTGC
CTTGCCCGCTGCTGGACAGGGGCTCGGCTGTTGGGCACTGACAATTCCGTGGTGTTGTCGGGGAAATCAT
CGTCCTTTCCTTGGCTGCTCGCCTATGTTGCCACCTGGATTCTGCGCGGGACGTCCTTCTGCTACGTCCC
TTCGGCCCTCAATCCAGCGGACCTTCCTTCCCGCGGCCTGCTGCCGGCTCTGCGGCCTCTTCCGCGTCTT
CGCCTTCGCCCTCAGACGAGTCGGATCTCCCTTTGGGCCGCCTCCCCGCATCGATACCGAGCGCTGCTCG
AGAGATCTACGGGTGGCATCCCTGTGACCCCTCCCCAGTGCCTCTCCTGGCCCTGGAAGTTGCCACTCCA
GTGCCCACCAGCCTTGTCCTAATAAAATTAAGTTGCATCATTTTGTCTGACTAGGTGTCCTTCTATAATA
TTATGGGGTGGAGGGGGGTGGTATGGAGCAAGGGGCAAGTTGGGAAGACAACCTGTAGGGCCTGCGGGGT
CTATTGGGAACCAAGCTGGAGTGCAGTGGCACAATCTTGGCTCACTGCAATCTCCGCCTCCTGGGTTCAA
GCGATTCTCCTGCCTCAGCCTCCCGAGTTGTTGGGATTCCAGGCATGCATGACCAGGCTCAGCTAATTTT
TGTTTTTTTGGTAGAGACGGGGTTTCACCATATTGGCCAGGCTGGTCTCCAACTCCTAATCTCAGGTGAT
CTACCCACCTTGGCCTCCCAAATTGCTGGGATTACAGGCGTGAACCACTGCTCCCTTCCCTGTCCTTCTG
ATTTTGTAGGTAACCACGTGCGGACCGAGCGGCCGCAGGAACCCCTAGTGATGGAGTTGGCCACTCCCTC
TCTGCGCGCTCGCTCGCTCACTGAGGCCGGGCGACCAAAGGTCGCCCGACGCCCGGGCTTTGCCCGGGCG
GCCTCAGTGAGCGAGCGAGCGCGCAGCTGCCTGCAGGGGCGCCTGATGCGGTATTTTCTCCTTACGCATC
TGTGCGGTATTTCACACCGCATA
[95 nt withheld, positions 2754-2848]
T
[46 nt withheld, positions 2850-2895]
C
[141 nt withheld, positions 2897-3037]
CCTTTGACGTTGGAGTCCACGTTCTTT
[37 nt withheld, positions 3065-3101]
ACTCTATCTCGGGCTATTCTTTTGATTTATAAGGGATTTTGCCGATTTCGGTCTATTGGTTAAAAAATGA
GCTGATTTAACAAAAATTTAACGCGAATTTTAACAAAATATTAACGTTTACAATTTTATGGTGCACTCTC
AGTACAATCTGCTCTGATGCCGCATAGTTAAGCCAGCCCCGACACCCGCCAACACCCGCTGACGCGCCCT
GACGGGCTTGTCTGCTCCCGGCATCCGCTTACAGACAAGCTGTGACCGTCTCCGGGAGCTGCATGTGTCA
GAGGTTTTCACCGTCATCACCGAAACGCGCGAGACGAAAGGGCCTCGTGATACGCCTATTTTTATAGGTT
AATGTCATGATAATAATGGTTTCTTAGACGTCAGGTGGCACTTTTCGGGGAAATGTGCGCGGAACCCCTA
TTTGTTTATTTTTCTAAATACATTCAAATATGTATCCGCTCATGAGACAATAACCCTGATAAATGCTTCA
ATAATATTGAAAAAGGAAGAGTATGAGTATTCAACATTTCCGTGTCGCCCTTATTCCCTTTTTTGCGGCA
TTTTGCCTTCCTGTTTTTGCTCACCCAGAAACGCTGGTGAAAGTAAAAGATGCTGAAGATCAGTTGGGTG
CACGAGTGGGTTACATCGAACTGGATCTCAACAGCGGTAAGATCCTTGAGAGTTTTCGCCCCGAAGAACG
TTTTCCAATGATGAGCACTTTTAAAGTTCTGCTATGTGGCGCGGTATTATCCCGTATTGACGCCGGGCAA
GAGCAACTCGGTCGCCGCATACACTATTCTCAGAATGACTTGGTTGAGTACTCACCAGTCACAGAAAAGC
ATCTTACGGATGGCATGACAGTAAGAGAATTATGCAGTGCTGCCATAACCATGAGTGATAACACTGCGGC
CAACTTACTTCTGACAACGATCGGAGGACCGAAGGAGCTAACCGCTTTTTTGCACAACATGGGGGATCAT
GTAACTCGCCTTGATCGTTGGGAACCGGAGCTGAATGAAGCCATACCAAACGACGAGCGTGACACCACGA
TGCCTGTAGCAATGGCAACAACGTTGCGCAAACTATTAACTGGCGAACTACTTACTCTAGCTTCCCGGCA
ACAATTAATAGACTGGATGGAGGCGGATAAAGTTGCAGGACCACTTCTGCGCTCGGCCCTTCCGGCTGGC
TGGTTTATTGCTGATAAATCTGGAGCCGGTGAGCGTGGGTCTCGCGGTATCATTGCAGCACTGGGGCCAG
ATGGTAAGCCCTCCCGTATCGTAGTTATCTACACGACGGGGAGTCAGGCAACTATGGATGAACGAAATAG
ACAGATCGCTGAGATAGGTGCCTCACTGATTAAGCATTGGTAACTGTCAGACCAAGTTTACTCATATATA
CTTTAGATTGATTTAAAACTTCATTTTTAATTTAAAAGGATCTAGGTGAAGATCCTTTTTGATAATCTCA
TGACCAAAATCCCTTAACGTGAGTTTTCGTTCCACTGAGCGTCAGACCCCGTAGAAAAGATCAAAGGATC
TTCTTGAGATCCTTTTTTTCTGCGCGTAATCTGCTGCTTGCAAACAAAAAAACCACCGCTACCAGCGGTG
GTTTGTTTGCCGGATCAAGAGCTACCAACTCTTTTTCCGAAGGTAACTGGCTTCAGCAGAGCGCAGATAC
CAAATACTGTTCTTCTAGTGTAGCCGTAGTTAGGCCACCACTTCAAGAACTCTGTAGCACCGCCTACATA
CCTCGCTCTGCTAATCCTGTTACCAGTGGCTGCTGCCAGTGGCGATAAGTCGTGTCTTACCGGGTTGGAC
TCAAGACGATAGTTACCGGATAAGGCGCAGCGGTCGGGCTGAACGGGGGGTTCGTGCACACAGCCCAGCT
TGGAGCGAACGACCTACACCGAACTGAGATACCTACAGCGTGAGCTATGAGAAAGCGCCACGCTTCCCGA
AGGGAGAAAGGCGGACAGGTATCCGGTAAGCGGCAGGGTCGGAACAGGAGAGCGCACGAGGGAGCTTCCA
GGGGGAAACGCCTGGTATCTTTATAGTCCTGTCGGGTTTCGCCACCTCTGACTTGAGCGTCGATTTTTGT
GATGCTCGTCAGGGGGGCGGAGCCTATGGAAAAACGCCAGCAACGCGGCCTTTTTACGGTTCCTGGCCTT
TTGCTGGCCTTTTGCTCACATGTCCTGCAGGCAGCTGCGCGCTCGCTCGCTCACTGAGGCCGCCCGGGCG
TCGGGCGACCTTTGGTCGCCCGGCCTCAGTGAGCGAGCGAGCGCGCAGAGAGGGAGTGGCCAACTCCATC
ACTAGGGGTTCCTGCGGCCGCACGCGTAACACTAGTTATTAATAGTAATCAATTACGGGGTCATTAGTTC
ATAGCCCATATATGGAGTTCCGCGTTACATAACTTACGGTAAATGGCCCGCCTGGCTGACCGCCCAACGA
CCCCCGCCCATTGACGTCAATAATGACGTATGTTCCCATAGTAACGCCAATAGGGACTTTCCATTGACGT
CAATGGGTGGAGTATTTACGGTAAACTGCCCACTTGGCAGTACATCAAGTGTATCATATGCCAAGTACGC
CCCCTATTGACGTCAATGACGGTAAATGGCCCGCCTGGCATTATGCCCAGTACATGACCTTATGGGACTT
TCCTACTTGGCAGTACATCTACGTATTAGTCATCGCTATTACCATGGTCGAGGTG
